Addgene plasmid #143923: TFORF1095
Purpose: Lentiviral vector for overexpressing transcription factor ORFs with unique 24-bp barcodes. Barcodes facilitate identification of transcription factors in pooled screens.
Depositing lab: Feng Zhang. Depositing organization: Broad Institute. Publication: A transcription factor atlas of directed differentiation. Joung J, Ma S, Tay T, Geiger-Schuller KR, Kirchgatterer PC, Verdine VK, Guo B, Arias-Garcia MA, Allen WE, Singh A, Kuksenko O, Abudayyeh OO, Gootenberg JS, Fu Z, Macrae RK, Buenrostro JD, Regev A, Zhang F. Cell. 2023 Jan 5;186(1):209-229.e26. doi: 10.1016/j.cell.2022.11.026. PubMed 36608654.
Backbone
  Vector backbone: pLX_TRC317
  Backbone manufacturer: Broad Institute Genetic Perturbation Platform
  Backbone size w/o insert (bp): 8264
  Vector type: Mammalian Expression, Lentiviral
  Selectable markers: Puromycin
Growth in bacteria
  Bacterial resistance: Ampicillin, 100 μg/mL
  Growth temperature: 37°C
  Growth strain: NEB Stable
  Copy number: High Copy
Gene/Insert
  Gene/Insert name: EN1
  Species: H. sapiens (human)
  Insert size (bp): 1280
  Entrez Gene: EN1 (a.k.a. ENDOVESLB)
  Promoter: EF1a
  Cloning method: Unknown
  Sequencing primers: 5′ GGGTGGAGACTGAAGTTAGGCCAG; 3′ CACATAGCGTAAAAGGAGCAACATAG
Terms and licenses: Academic/Nonprofit Terms; Industry Terms: Not Available to Industry
Depositor comments: NM_001426,ENST00000295206 . The transcription factor ORF portion of this plasmid was synthesized by Genewiz. Please test multiple small colonies in case of plasmid recombination. To make this collection available in a timely manner, a portion of this collection was not fully sequenced by Addgene. If an Addgene verified full plasmid sequence is not available, please contact us prior to placing an order to request the full sequence.
How to cite: TFORF1095 was a gift from Feng Zhang (Addgene plasmid # 143923 ; http://n2t.net/addgene:143923 ; RRID:Addgene_143923)
