[The description below was written by a language model from this plasmid's Addgene catalogue record and pLannotate feature annotations shown in this document.]
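Description:
TFORF1095 is a lentiviral mammalian expression plasmid built on the pLX_TRC317 backbone and carrying the human transcription factor EN1 (engrailed homeobox 1) as an overexpression ORF. It belongs to a barcoded transcription factor ORF collection in which each clone carries a unique 24-bp barcode, so that individual factors can be identified by sequencing in pooled screens. The sequenced record is about 9.5 kb. In bacteria the plasmid is maintained by a high-copy ColE1/pUC-type origin and selected with ampicillin through the β-lactamase gene. An f1 origin and remnants of a lac/lacZα cloning region flanked by T7 and T3 promoters are also present in the backbone.

The viral portion has a third-generation, self-inactivating layout. An RSV promoter drives a truncated HIV-1 5' LTR, followed by the Ψ packaging signal with a gag fragment and the Rev response element, and the cassette ends in a ΔU3 3' LTR with an SV40 polyadenylation signal downstream. Within the transfer cassette, an SV40 early promoter/origin drives puromycin N-acetyltransferase for selection of transduced cells. A cPPT/CTS element, which aids nuclear import of the viral genome, precedes the EF-1α promoter that constitutively expresses the EN1 coding sequence. The automated annotation labels this ORF by its closest match, mouse En1, but the catalogue entry specifies the synthesized human sequence. A WPRE downstream of the ORF enhances transcript stability and expression. The barcode is not annotated in the feature table, so its position is not stated; a short stretch called as a U6 promoter fragment lies between the ORF and the WPRE. The depositor notes a risk of plasmid recombination. The construct is intended for packaging into lentivirus for single-gene or pooled overexpression studies, such as directed differentiation screens.
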