Features (pLannotate 1.2.2; 31 found; start..end, strand, type, name):
      5..231     +  promoter       RSV promoter: Rous sarcoma virus enhancer/promoter
    232..412     +  LTR            5' LTR (truncated): truncated 5' long terminal repeat (LTR) from HIV-1
    459..584     +  misc_feature   HIV-1 Ψ: packaging signal of human immunodeficiency virus type 1
    568..931     +  CDS            HIV-1 gag (fragment): gag protein from human immunodeficiency virus 1; gag
   1077..1310    +  misc_feature   RRE: The Rev response element (RRE) of HIV-1 allows for Rev-dependent mRNA export from the nucleus to the cytoplasm.
   1687..1713    +  CDS            Rev (fragment): human immunodeficiency virus 1 (HIV-1) Rev protein; rev; enhances nuclear export of unspliced and incompletely spliced viral mRNAs
   1720..1743    +  promoter       SV40 promoter (fragment): SV40 early promoter
   1744..1815    +  promoter       SV40 promoter (fragment): SV40 enhancer and early promoter
   1839..1974    +  rep_origin     SV40 ori: SV40 origin of replication
   2020..2616    +  CDS            PuroR (fragment): puromycin N-acetyltransferase; pac from Streptomyces; confers resistance to puromycin
   2665..2782    +  misc_feature   cPPT/CTS: central polypurine tract and central termination sequence of HIV-1
   2847..2913    +  CDS            small t antigen (fragment): SV40 (simian virus 40) small t antigen
   2920..4098    +  promoter       EF-1α promoter: strong constitutive promoter for human elongation factor EF-1α
   4115..5290    +  CDS            En1: HME1_MOUSE - Also known as En-1. Experimental evidence at transcript level: Swiss-Prot protein existence level 2. From Mus musculus (Mouse).
   5306..5359    +  promoter       U6 promoter (fragment): RNA polymerase III promoter for human U6 snRNA
   5401..5989    +  misc_feature   WPRE: woodchuck hepatitis virus posttranscriptional regulatory element
   6040..6059    +  misc_feature   cPPT/CTS (fragment): central polypurine tract and central termination sequence of HIV-1
   6061..6294    +  LTR            3' LTR (ΔU3): self-inactivating 3' long terminal repeat (LTR) from HIV-1
   6372..6493    +  polyA_signal   SV40 poly(A) signal: SV40 polyadenylation signal
   6533..6668    +  rep_origin     SV40 ori: SV40 origin of replication
   6689..6707    -  promoter       T7 promoter: promoter for bacteriophage T7 RNA polymerase
   6715..6870    +  CDS            lacZα (fragment): LacZα fragment of β-galactosidase; lacZ fragment
   6875..7303    +  rep_origin     f1 ori (sequence partly withheld): f1 bacteriophage origin of replication; arrow indicates direction of (+) strand synthesis
   7356..7460    +  promoter       AmpR promoter: bla
   7461..8321    +  CDS            AmpR: β-lactamase; bla; confers resistance to ampicillin, carbenicillin, and related antibiotics
   8492..9080    +  rep_origin     ori: high-copy-number ColE1/pMB1/pBR322/pUC origin of replication
   9263..9355    +  CDS            lacI (fragment): lac repressor; lacI; The lac repressor binds to the lac operator to inhibit transcription in E. coli. This inhibition can be relieved by adding lactose or isopropyl-β-D-thiogalactopyranoside (IPTG).
   9368..9389    +  protein_bind   CAP binding site: CAP binding activates transcription in the presence of cAMP. E. coli catabolite activator protein
   9404..9434    +  promoter       lac promoter: promoter for the E. coli lac operon
   9442..9458    +  protein_bind   lac operator: The lac repressor binds to the lac operator to inhibit transcription in E. coli. This inhibition can be relieved by adding lactose or isopropyl-β-D-thiogalactopyranoside (IPTG). lac repressor encoded by lacI
   9503..9521    +  promoter       T3 promoter: promoter for bacteriophage T3 RNA polymerase
>Addgene plasmid #143923 | TFORF1095 | addgene full sequence | sequence record 391582 | Addgene NGS Result
TTAATGTAGTCTTATGCAATACTCTTGTAGTCTTGCAACATGGTAACGATGAGTTAGCAACATGCCTTAC
AAGGAGAGAAAAAGCACCGTGCATGCCGATTGGTGGAAGTAAGGTGGTACGATCGTGCCTTATTAGGAAG
GCAACAGACGGGTCTGACATGGATTGGACGAACCACTGAATTGCCGCATTGCAGAGATATTGTATTTAAG
TGCCTAGCTCGATACATAAACGGGTCTCTCTGGTTAGACCAGATCTGAGCCTGGGAGCTCTCTGGCTAAC
TAGGGAACCCACTGCTTAAGCCTCAATAAAGCTTGCCTTGAGTGCTTCAAGTAGTGTGTGCCCGTCTGTT
GTGTGACTCTGGTAACTAGAGATCCCTCAGACCCTTTTAGTCAGTGTGGAAAATCTCTAGCAGTGGCGCC
CGAACAGGGACTTGAAAGCGAAAGGGAAACCAGAGGAGCTCTCTCGACGCAGGACTCGGCTTGCTGAAGC
GCGCACGGCAAGAGGCGAGGGGCGGCGACTGGTGAGTACGCCAAAAATTTTGACTAGCGGAGGCTAGAAG
GAGAGAGATGGGTGCGAGAGCGTCAGTATTAAGCGGGGGAGAATTAGATCGCGATGGGAAAAAATTCGGT
TAAGGCCAGGGGGAAAGAAAAAATATAAATTAAAACATATAGTATGGGCAAGCAGGGAGCTAGAACGATT
CGCAGTTAATCCTGGCCTGTTAGAAACATCAGAAGGCTGTAGACAAATACTGGGACAGCTACAACCATCC
CTTCAGACAGGATCAGAAGAACTTAGATCATTATATAATACAGTAGCAACCCTCTATTGTGTGCATCAAA
GGATAGAGATAAAAGACACCAAGGAAGCTTTAGACAAGATAGAGGAAGAGCAAAACAAAAGTAAGACCAC
CGCACAGCAAGCGGCCGCTGATCTTCAGACCTGGAGGAGGAGATATGAGGGACAATTGGAGAAGTGAATT
ATATAAATATAAAGTAGTAAAAATTGAACCATTAGGAGTAGCACCCACCAAGGCAAAGAGAAGAGTGGTG
CAGAGAGAAAAAAGAGCAGTGGGAATAGGAGCTTTGTTCCTTGGGTTCTTGGGAGCAGCAGGAAGCACTA
TGGGCGCAGCGTCAATGACGCTGACGGTACAGGCCAGACAATTATTGTCTGGTATAGTGCAGCAGCAGAA
CAATTTGCTGAGGGCTATTGAGGCGCAACAGCATCTGTTGCAACTCACAGTCTGGGGCATCAAGCAGCTC
CAGGCAAGAATCCTGGCTGTGGAAAGATACCTAAAGGATCAACAGCTCCTGGGGATTTGGGGTTGCTCTG
GAAAACTCATTTGCACCACTGCTGTGCCTTGGAATGCTAGTTGGAGTAATAAATCTCTGGAACAGATTTG
GAATCACACGACCTGGATGGAGTGGGACAGAGAAATTAACAATTACACAAGCTTAATACACTCCTTAATT
GAAGAATCGCAAAACCAGCAAGAAAAGAATGAACAAGAATTATTGGAATTAGATAAATGGGCAAGTTTGT
GGAATTGGTTTAACATAACAAATTGGCTGTGGTATATAAAATTATTCATAATGATAGTAGGAGGCTTGGT
AGGTTTAAGAATAGTTTTTGCTGTACTTTCTATAGTGAATAGAGTTAGGCAGGGATATTCACCATTATCG
TTTCAGACCCACCTCCCAACCCCGAGGGGACCCATGCATTGCATCTCAATTAGTCAGCAACCAGGTGTGG
AAAGTCCCCAGGCTCCCCAGCAGGCAGAAGTATGCAAAGCATGCGTCTCAATTAGTCAGCAACCATAGTC
CCGCCCCTAACTCCGCCCATCCCGCCCCTAACTCCGCCCAGTTCCGCCCATTCTCCGCCCCATGGCTGAC
TAATTTTTTTTATTTATGCAGAGGCCGAGGCCGCCTCGGCCTCTGAGCTATTCCAGAAGTAGTGAGGAGG
CTTTTTTGGAGGCCTAGGCTTTTGCAAAAAGCTTTCTAGAGGTACCACCGGAGCTTACCATGACCGAGTA
CAAGCCCACGGTGCGCCTCGCCACCCGCGACGACGTCCCCAGGGCCGTACGCACCCTCGCCGCCGCGTTC
GCCGACTACCCCGCCACGCGCCACACCGTCGATCCGGACCGCCACATCGAGCGGGTCACCGAGCTGCAAG
AACTCTTCCTCACGCGCGTCGGGCTCGACATCGGCAAGGTGTGGGTCGCGGACGACGGCGCCGCCGTGGC
GGTCTGGACCACGCCGGAGAGCGTCGAAGCGGGGGCGGTGTTCGCCGAGATCGGCCCGCGCATGGCCGAG
TTGAGCGGTTCCCGGCTGGCCGCGCAGCAACAGATGGAAGGCCTCCTGGCGCCGCACCGGCCCAAGGAGC
CCGCGTGGTTCCTGGCCACCGTCGGCGTCTCGCCCGACCACCAGGGCAAGGGTCTGGGCAGCGCCGTCGT
GCTCCCCGGAGTGGAGGCGGCCGAGCGCGCCGGGGTGCCCGCCTTCCTGGAGACCTCCGCGCCCCGCAAC
CTCCCCTTCTACGAGCGGCTCGGCTTCACCGTCACCGCCGACGTCGAGGTGCCCGAAGGACCGCGCACCT
GGTGCATGACCCGCAAGCCCGGTGCCAGTTAACGAATTCTAGATCTTGAGACAAATGGCAGTATTCATCC
ACAATTTTAAAAGAAAAGGGGGGATTGGGGGGTACAGTGCAGGGGAAAGAATAGTAGACATAATAGCAAC
AGACATACAAACTAAAGAATTACAAAAACAAATTACAAAAATTCAAAATTTTCGGGTTTATTACAGGGAC
AGCAGAGATCCACTTTGGCGCCGGCTCGAGGCCTGCAGGTGCAAAGATGGATAAAGTTTTAAACAGAGAG
GAATCTTTGCAGCTAATGGACCTTCTAGGTCTTGAAAGGAGTGGGAATTGGCTCCGGTGCCCGTCAGTGG
GCAGAGCGCACATCGCCCACAGTCCCCGAGAAGTTGGGGGGAGGGGTCGGCAATTGAACCGGTGCCTAGA
GAAGGTGGCGCGGGGTAAACTGGGAAAGTGATGTCGTGTACTGGCTCCGCCTTTTTCCCGAGGGTGGGGG
AGAACCGTATATAAGTGCAGTAGTCGCCGTGAACGTTCTTTTTCGCAACGGGTTTGCCGCCAGAACACAG
GTAAGTGCCGTGTGTGGTTCCCGCGGGCCTGGCCTCTTTACGGGTTATGGCCCTTGCGTGCCTTGAATTA
CTTCCACCTGGCTGCAGTACGTGATTCTTGATCCCGAGCTTCGGGTTGGAAGTGGGTGGGAGAGTTCGAG
GCCTTGCGCTTAAGGAGCCCCTTCGCCTCGTGCTTGAGTTGAGGCCTGGCCTGGGCGCTGGGGCCGCCGC
GTGCGAATCTGGTGGCACCTTCGCGCCTGTCTCGCTGCTTTCGATAAGTCTCTAGCCATTTAAAATTTTT
GATGACCTGCTGCGACGCTTTTTTTCTGGCAAGATAGTCTTGTAAATGCGGGCCAAGATCTGCACACTGG
TATTTCGGTTTTTGGGGCCGCGGGCGGCGACGGGGCCCGTGCGTCCCAGCGCACATGTTCGGCGAGGCGG
GGCCTGCGAGCGCGGCCACCGAGAATCGGACGGGGGTAGTCTCAAGCTGGCCGGCCTGCTCTGGTGCCTG
GCCTCGCGCCGCCGTGTATCGCCCCGCCCTGGGCGGCAAGGCTGGCCCGGTCGGCACCAGTTGCGTGAGC
GGAAAGATGGCCGCTTCCCGGCCCTGCTGCAGGGAGCTCAAAATGGAGGACGCGGCGCTCGGGAGAGCGG
GCGGGTGAGTCACCCACACAAAGGAAAAGGGCCTTTCCGTCCTCAGCCGTCGCTTCATGTGACTCCACGG
AGTACCGGGCGCCGTCCAGGCACCTCGATTAGTTCTCGAGCTTTTGGAGTACGTCGTCTTTAGGTTGGGG
GGAGGGGTTTTATGCGATGGAGTTTCCCCACACTGAGTGGGTGGAGACTGAAGTTAGGCCAGCTTGGCAC
TTGATGTAATTCTCCTTGGAATTTGCCCTTTTTGAGTTTGGATCTTGGTTCATTCTCAAGCCTCAGACAG
TGGTTCAAAGTTTTTTTCTTCCATTTCAGGTGTCGTGAGGCTAGCACCGCCACCATGGAAGAACAGCAGC
CGGAACCTAAAAGTCAGCGCGACTCGGCCCTCGGCGCGGCGGCGGCGGCGACTCCGGGCGGCCTCAGCCT
GAGCCTCAGTCCGGGCGCCAGCGGCAGCAGCGGCAGCGGCAGCGATGGAGACAGCGTGCCGGTGTCCCCG
CAGCCTGCGCCCCCCTCGCCGCCCGCGGCGCCTTGCCTGCCGCCCCTGGCCCACCACCCGCACCTCCCCC
CACACCCCCCGCCCCCGCCGCCTCAGCATCTCGCGGCGCCTGCTCACCAGCCGCAGCCAGCGGCCCAGCT
GCACCGCACCACCAACTTTTTCATCGACAACATCCTGAGGCCGGACTTCGGCTGCAAAAAGGAGCAGCCG
CCACCGCAGCTTCTGGTGGCTGCGGCGGCCAGAGGAGGCGCAGGAGGAGGAGGCCGGGTCGAGCGTGACA
GAGGCCAGACTGCCGCAGGTAGAGACCCTGTCCACCCGTTGGGCACCCGGGCGCCAGGCGCTGCCTCGCT
CCTGTGCGCCCCGGACGCGAACTGTGGCCCACCCGACGGCTCCCAGCCAGCCGCCGCCGGCGCGGGCGCG
TCTAAAGCTGGGAACCCGGCTGCGGCGGCGGCGGCGGCCGCGGCGGCAGTGGCGGCGGCGGCGGCGGCCG
CAGCAGCCAAGCCCTCGGACACCGGTGGCGGCGGCAGTGGAGGCGGCGCGGGGAGCCCCGGAGCGCAGGG
CACCAAATACCCGGAGCACGGCAACCCGGCTATCCTACTTATGGGCTCAGCCAACGGCGGGCCCGTGGTC
AAAACTGACTCGCAGCAGCCTCTCGTATGGCCCGCCTGGGTGTACTGCACACGTTATTCGGATCGTCCAT
CCTCCGGTCCGCGCACCAGGAAGCTGAAGAAGAAGAAGAACGAGAAGGAGGACAAGCGGCCGCGGACCGC
GTTCACGGCCGAGCAGCTGCAGAGACTCAAGGCGGAGTTCCAGGCAAACCGCTACATCACGGAGCAGCGG
CGGCAGACCCTGGCCCAGGAACTCAGCCTCAACGAGTCCCAGATCAAGATCTGGTTCCAGAACAAGCGCG
CCAAGATCAAGAAAGCCACAGGCATCAAGAACGGCCTGGCGCTGCACCTCATGGCCCAGGGACTGTACAA
CCACTCCACCACCACGGTCCAGGACAAAGACGAGAGCGAGTAGTAATGAACTAGTCCGTAACTTGAAAGT
ATTTCGATTTCTTGGCTTTATATATCTTGTGGAAAGGACGATTGTGGTGTGGCCAAACTGCCCACACGCG
TTAAGTCGACAATCAACCTCTGGATTACAAAATTTGTGAAAGATTGACTGGTATTCTTAACTATGTTGCT
CCTTTTACGCTATGTGGATACGCTGCTTTAATGCCTTTGTATCATGCTATTGCTTCCCGTATGGCTTTCA
TTTTCTCCTCCTTGTATAAATCCTGGTTGCTGTCTCTTTATGAGGAGTTGTGGCCCGTTGTCAGGCAACG
TGGCGTGGTGTGCACTGTGTTTGCTGACGCAACCCCCACTGGTTGGGGCATTGCCACCACCTGTCAGCTC
CTTTCCGGGACTTTCGCTTTCCCCCTCCCTATTGCCACGGCGGAACTCATCGCCGCCTGCCTTGCCCGCT
GCTGGACAGGGGCTCGGCTGTTGGGCACTGACAATTCCGTGGTGTTGTCGGGGAAATCATCGTCCTTTCC
TTGGCTGCTCGCCTGTGTTGCCACCTGGATTCTGCGCGGGACGTCCTTCTGCTACGTCCCTTCGGCCCTC
AATCCAGCGGACCTTCCTTCCCGCGGCCTGCTGCCGGCTCTGCGGCCTCTTCCGCGTCTTCGCCTTCGCC
CTCAGACGAGTCGGATCTCCCTTTGGGCCGCCTCCCCGCGTCGACTTTAAGACCAATGACTTACAAGGCA
GCTGTAGATCTTAGCCACTTTTTAAAAGAAAAGGGGGGACTGGAAGGGCTAATTCACTCCCAACGAAGAC
AAGATCTGCTTTTTGCTTGTACTGGGTCTCTCTGGTTAGACCAGATCTGAGCCTGGGAGCTCTCTGGCTA
ACTAGGGAACCCACTGCTTAAGCCTCAATAAAGCTTGCCTTGAGTGCTTCAAGTAGTGTGTGCCCGTCTG
TTGTGTGACTCTGGTAACTAGAGATCCCTCAGACCCTTTTAGTCAGTGTGGAAAATCTCTAGCAGTACGT
ATAGTAGTTCATGTCATCTTATTATTCAGTATTTATAACTTGCAAAGAAATGAATATCAGAGAGTGAGAG
GAACTTGTTTATTGCAGCTTATAATGGTTACAAATAAAGCAATAGCATCACAAATTTCACAAATAAAGCA
TTTTTTTCACTGCATTCTAGTTGTGGTTTGTCCAAACTCATCAATGTATCTTATCATGTCTGGCTCTAGC
TATCCCGCCCCTAACTCCGCCCATCCCGCCCCTAACTCCGCCCAGTTCCGCCCATTCTCCGCCCCATGGC
TGACTAATTTTTTTTATTTATGCAGAGGCCGAGGCCGCCTCGGCCTCTGAGCTATTCCAGAAGTAGTGAG
GAGGCTTTTTTGGAGGCCTAGGGACGTACCCAATTCGCCCTATAGTGAGTCGTATTACGCGCGCTCACTG
GCCGTCGTTTTACAACGTCGTGACTGGGAAAACCCTGGCGTTACCCAACTTAATCGCCTTGCAGCACATC
CCCCTTTCGCCAGCTGGCGTAATAGCGAAGAGGCCCGCACCGATCGCCCTTCCCAACAGTTGCGCAGCCT
GAATGGCGAATGGG
[124 nt withheld, positions 6875-6998]
C
[91 nt withheld, positions 7000-7090]
A
[49 nt withheld, positions 7092-7140]
CCTTTGACGTTGGAGTCCACGTTCTTT
[37 nt withheld, positions 7168-7204]
ACCCTATCTCGGTCTATTCTTTTGATTTATAAGGGATTTTGCCGATTTCGGCCTATTGGTTAAAAAATGA
GCTGATTTAACAAAAATTTAACGCGAATTTTAACAAAATATTAACGCTTACAATTTAGGTGGCACTTTTC
GGGGAAATGTGCGCGGAACCCCTATTTGTTTATTTTTCTAAATACATTCAAATATGTATCCGCTCATGAG
ACAATAACCCTGATAAATGCTTCAATAATATTGAAAAAGGAAGAGTATGAGTATTCAACATTTCCGTGTC
GCCCTTATTCCCTTTTTTGCGGCATTTTGCCTTCCTGTTTTTGCTCACCCAGAAACGCTGGTGAAAGTAA
AAGATGCTGAAGATCAGTTGGGTGCACGAGTGGGTTACATCGAACTGGATCTCAACAGCGGTAAGATCCT
TGAGAGTTTTCGCCCCGAAGAACGTTTTCCAATGATGAGCACTTTTAAAGTTCTGCTATGTGGCGCGGTA
TTATCCCGTATTGACGCCGGGCAAGAGCAACTCGGTCGCCGCATACACTATTCTCAGAATGACTTGGTTG
AGTACTCACCAGTCACAGAAAAGCATCTTACGGATGGCATGACAGTAAGAGAATTATGCAGTGCTGCCAT
AACCATGAGTGATAACACTGCGGCCAACTTACTTCTGACAACGATCGGAGGACCGAAGGAGCTAACCGCT
TTTTTGCACAACATGGGGGATCATGTAACTCGCCTTGATCGTTGGGAACCGGAGCTGAATGAAGCCATAC
CAAACGACGAGCGTGACACCACGATGCCTGTAGCAATGGCAACAACGTTGCGCAAACTATTAACTGGCGA
ACTACTTACTCTAGCTTCCCGGCAACAATTAATAGACTGGATGGAGGCGGATAAAGTTGCAGGACCACTT
CTGCGCTCGGCCCTTCCGGCTGGCTGGTTTATTGCTGATAAATCTGGAGCCGGTGAGCGTGGGTCTCGCG
GTATCATTGCAGCACTGGGGCCAGATGGTAAGCCCTCCCGTATCGTAGTTATCTACACGACGGGGAGTCA
GGCAACTATGGATGAACGAAATAGACAGATCGCTGAGATAGGTGCCTCACTGATTAAGCATTGGTAACTG
TCAGACCAAGTTTACTCATATATACTTTAGATTGATTTAAAACTTCATTTTTAATTTAAAAGGATCTAGG
TGAAGATCCTTTTTGATAATCTCATGACCAAAATCCCTTAACGTGAGTTTTCGTTCCACTGAGCGTCAGA
CCCCGTAGAAAAGATCAAAGGATCTTCTTGAGATCCTTTTTTTCTGCGCGTAATCTGCTGCTTGCAAACA
AAAAAACCACCGCTACCAGCGGTGGTTTGTTTGCCGGATCAAGAGCTACCAACTCTTTTTCCGAAGGTAA
CTGGCTTCAGCAGAGCGCAGATACCAAATACTGTTCTTCTAGTGTAGCCGTAGTTAGGCCACCACTTCAA
GAACTCTGTAGCACCGCCTACATACCTCGCTCTGCTAATCCTGTTACCAGTGGCTGCTGCCAGTGGCGAT
AAGTCGTGTCTTACCGGGTTGGACTCAAGACGATAGTTACCGGATAAGGCGCAGCGGTCGGGCTGAACGG
GGGGTTCGTGCACACAGCCCAGCTTGGAGCGAACGACCTACACCGAACTGAGATACCTACAGCGTGAGCT
ATGAGAAAGCGCCACGCTTCCCGAAGGGAGAAAGGCGGACAGGTATCCGGTAAGCGGCAGGGTCGGAACA
GGAGAGCGCACGAGGGAGCTTCCAGGGGGAAACGCCTGGTATCTTTATAGTCCTGTCGGGTTTCGCCACC
TCTGACTTGAGCGTCGATTTTTGTGATGCTCGTCAGGGGGGCGGAGCCTATGGAAAAACGCCAGCAACGC
GGCCTTTTTACGGTTCCTGGCCTTTTGCTGGCCTTTTGCTCACATGTTCTTTCCTGCGTTATCCCCTGAT
TCTGTGGATAACCGTATTACCGCCTTTGAGTGAGCTGATACCGCTCGCCGCAGCCGAACGACCGAGCGCA
GCGAGTCAGTGAGCGAGGAAGCGGAAGAGCGCCCAATACGCAAACCGCCTCTCCCCGCGCGTTGGCCGAT
TCATTAATGCAGCTGGCACGACAGGTTTCCCGACTGGAAAGCGGGCAGTGAGCGCAACGCAATTAATGTG
AGTTAGCTCACTCATTAGGCACCCCAGGCTTTACACTTTATGCTTCCGGCTCGTATGTTGTGTGGAATTG
TGAGCGGATAACAATTTCACACAGGAAACAGCTATGACCATGATTACGCCAAGCGCGCAATTAACCCTCA
CTAAAGGGAACAAAAGCTGGAGCTGCAAGC
