>Addgene plasmid #143923 | TFORF1095 | depositor partial sequence | sequence record 283896 | Insert
ACCGCCACCATGGAAGAACAGCAGCCGGAACCTAAAAGTCAGCGCGACTCGGCCCTCGGCGCGGCGGCGG
CGGCGACTCCGGGCGGCCTCAGCCTGAGCCTCAGTCCGGGCGCCAGCGGCAGCAGCGGCAGCGGCAGCGA
TGGAGACAGCGTGCCGGTGTCCCCGCAGCCTGCGCCCCCCTCGCCGCCCGCGGCGCCTTGCCTGCCGCCC
CTGGCCCACCACCCGCACCTCCCCCCACACCCCCCGCCCCCGCCGCCTCAGCATCTCGCGGCGCCTGCTC
ACCAGCCGCAGCCAGCGGCCCAGCTGCACCGCACCACCAACTTTTTCATCGACAACATCCTGAGGCCGGA
CTTCGGCTGCAAAAAGGAGCAGCCGCCACCGCAGCTTCTGGTGGCTGCGGCGGCCAGAGGAGGCGCAGGA
GGAGGAGGCCGGGTCGAGCGTGACAGAGGCCAGACTGCCGCAGGTAGAGACCCTGTCCACCCGTTGGGCA
CCCGGGCGCCAGGCGCTGCCTCGCTCCTGTGCGCCCCGGACGCGAACTGTGGCCCACCCGACGGCTCCCA
GCCAGCCGCCGCCGGCGCGGGCGCGTCTAAAGCTGGGAACCCGGCTGCGGCGGCGGCGGCGGCCGCGGCG
GCAGTGGCGGCGGCGGCGGCGGCCGCAGCAGCCAAGCCCTCGGACACCGGTGGCGGCGGCAGTGGAGGCG
GCGCGGGGAGCCCCGGAGCGCAGGGCACCAAATACCCGGAGCACGGCAACCCGGCTATCCTACTTATGGG
CTCAGCCAACGGCGGGCCCGTGGTCAAAACTGACTCGCAGCAGCCTCTCGTATGGCCCGCCTGGGTGTAC
TGCACACGTTATTCGGATCGTCCATCCTCCGGTCCGCGCACCAGGAAGCTGAAGAAGAAGAAGAACGAGA
AGGAGGACAAGCGGCCGCGGACCGCGTTCACGGCCGAGCAGCTGCAGAGACTCAAGGCGGAGTTCCAGGC
AAACCGCTACATCACGGAGCAGCGGCGGCAGACCCTGGCCCAGGAACTCAGCCTCAACGAGTCCCAGATC
AAGATCTGGTTCCAGAACAAGCGCGCCAAGATCAAGAAAGCCACAGGCATCAAGAACGGCCTGGCGCTGC
ACCTCATGGCCCAGGGACTGTACAACCACTCCACCACCACGGTCCAGGACAAAGACGAGAGCGAGTAGTA
ATGAACTAGTCCGTAACTTGAAAGTATTTCGATTTCTTGGCTTTATATATCTTGTGGAAAGGACGATTGT
GGTGTGGCCAAACTGCCCAC
