>Addgene plasmid #143923 | TFORF1095 | depositor partial sequence | sequence record 283897 | Barcode
TTGTGGTGTGGCCAAACTGCCCAC
